>Addgene plasmid #84191 | pFGC5941-PacI-ath-STTM869.2 | addgene full sequence | sequence record 167525 | Addgene NGS Result
TGAGACTTTTCAACAAAGGGTAATTTCGGGAAACCTCCTCGGATTCCATTGCCCAGCTATCTGTCACCTC
ATCGAAAGGACAGTAGAAAAGGAAGGTGGCTCCTACAAATGCCATCATTGCGATAAAGGAAAGGCTATCA
TTCAAGATGCCTCTGCCGACAGTGGTCCCAAAGATGGACCCCCACCCACGAGGAGCATCGTGGAAAAAGA
AGACGTTCCAACCACGTCTTCAAAGCAAGTGGATTGATGTGACATCTCCACTGACATAAGGGATGACGCA
CAACCCCACTATCCTTCGCAAGACCCTTCCTCTATATAAGGAAGTTCATTTCATTTGGAGAGGACAGCCC
AAGCTTGTCAACTATCTCTACAACACCAGAGTTGTTGTTGTTATGGTCTAATTTAAATATGGTCTAAAGA
AGAAGAATGTCAACTATCTCTACAACACCAGAGAATTCGGTACGCTGAAATCACCAGTCTCTCTCTACAA
ATCTATCTCTCTCTATTTTCTCCATAAATAATGCGTGAGTAGTTTCCCGATAAGGGAAATTAGGGTTCTT
ATAGGGTTTCGCTCATGTGTTGAGCATATAAGAAACCCTTAGTATGTATTTGTATTTGTAAAATACTTCT
ATCAATAAAATTTCTAATTCCTAAAACCAAAATCCAGTACTAAAATCCAGATCTCCTAAAGTCCCTATAG
ATCTTTGTCGTGAATATAAACCAGACACGAGACGACTAGACCTGGAGCCCAGACGCCGTTCGAAGCTAGA
AGTACCGCTTAGGCAGGAGGCCGTTAGGGAAAAGATGCTAAGGCAGGGTTGGTTACGTTGACTCCCCCGT
AGGTTTGGTTTAAATATGATGAAGTGGACGGAGGGAAGGAGGAAGACAAGGAAGGATAAGGTTGCAGGCC
CTGTGCAAGGTAAGAAGATGGAAATTTGATAGAGGTACGCTACTATACTTATACTATACGCTAAGGGAAT
GATTGTATTTATACCCTATACCCCCTAATAACCCCTTATCAATTTAAGAAATAATCCGCATAAGCCCCCG
CTTAAAAATTGGTATCAGAGCCATGAATAGGTCTATGACCAAAACTCAAGAGGATAAAACCTCACCAAAA
TACGAAAGAGTCCTTAACTCTAAAGATAAAAGATCTTTCAAGATCAAAACTAGTTCCCTCACACCGGTGA
CGGGGATCGCATGCGACCTCTAGACCATCACATTGGAGCTTCAGCCGCTCGAGTTCTATAGTGTCACCTA
AATCGTATGTGTATGATACATAAGGTTATGTATTAATTGTAGCCGCGTTCTTACGTCGACGTACCAATTA
CGCCCCGCCCTGTCACTCATCGCAGTACTGTTGTAATTCATTAAGCATTCTGCCGACATGGAAGCCATCA
CAAACGGCATGATGAACCTGAATCGCCAGCGGCATCAGCACCTTGTCGCCTTGCGTATAATATTTGCCCA
TGGTGAAAACGGGGGCGAAGAAGTTGTCCATATTGGCCACGTTTAAATCAAAACTGGTGAAACTCACCCA
GGGATTGGCTGAGACGAAAAACATATTCTCAATAAACCCTTTAGGGAAATAGGCCAGGTTTTCACCGTAA
CACGCCACATCTTGCGAATATATGTGTAGAAACTGCCGGAAATCGTCGTGGTATTCACTCCAGAGCGATG
AAAACGTTTCAGTTTGCTCATGGAAAACGGTGTAACAAGGGTGAACACTATCCCATATTACCAGCTCACC
GTCTTTCATTGCCATACGGAACTCCGGATGAGCATTCATCAGGCGGGCAAGAATGTGAATAAAGGCCGGA
TAAAACTTGTGCTTATTTTTCTTTACGGTCTTTAAAAAGGCCGTAATATCCAGCCGAACGGTCTGGTTAT
AGGTACATTGAGCAACTGACTGAAATGCCTCAAAATGTTCTTTACGATGCCATTGGGATATATCAACGGT
GGTATATCCAGTGATTTCTTTCTCCATTTTAGCTTCCTTAGCTCCTGAAAATCTCGATAACTCATTAAAG
CTTATCGATGATAAGCTGTCAAACATGAGAATTTAGCCCGCCTAATGAGCGGGCTTTTTGTTGTGATCCG
CGTTGCTGGCGTTTTTCCATAGGCTCCGCCCCCCTGACGAGCATCACAAAAATCGACGCTCAAGTCAGAG
GTGGCGAAACCCGACAGGACTATAAAGATACCAGGCGTTTCCCCCCTGGAAGCTCCCTCGTGCGCTCTCC
TGTTCCGACCCTGCCGCTTACCGGATACCTGTCCGCCTTTCTTAATTAACTCTCTAGACTCACCTAGGAT
CCATGAATTCTGAGATTTTTCAAATCAGTGCGCAAGACGTGACGTAAGTATCCGAGTCAGTTTTTATTTT
TCTACTAATTTGGTCGTTTATTTCGGCGTGTAGGACATGGCAACCGGGCCTGAATTTCGCGGGTATTCTG
TTTCTATTCCAACTTTTTCTTGATCCGCAGCCATTAACGACTTTTGAATAGATACGCTGACACGCCAAGC
CTCGCTAGTCAAAAGTGTACCAAACAACGCTTTACAGCAAGAACGGAATGCGCGTGACGCTCGCGGTGAC
GCCATTTCGCCTTTTCAGAAATGGATAAATAGCCTTGCTTCCTATTATATCTTCCCAAATTACCAATACA
TTACACTAGCATCTGAATTTCATAACCAATCTCGATACACCAAATCGAATCGATGAGCCCAGAACGACGC
CCGGCCGACATCCGCCGTGCCACCGAGGCGGACATGCCGGCGGTCTGCACCATCGTCAACCACTACATCG
AGACAAGCACGGTCAACTTCCGTACCGAGCCGCAGGAACCGCAGGAGTGGACGGACGACCTCGTCCGTCT
GCGGGAGCGCTATCCCTGGCTCGTCGCCGAGGTGGACGGCGAGGTCGCCGGCATCGCCTACGCGGGCCCC
TGGAAGGCACGCAACGCCTACGACTGGACGGCCGAGTCGACCGTGTACGTCTCCCCCCGCCACCAGCGGA
CGGGACTGGGCTCCACGCTCTACACCCACCTGCTGAAGTCCCTGGAGGCACAGGGCTTCAAGAGCGTGGT
CGCTGTCATCGGGCTGCCCAACGACCCGAGCGTGCGCATGCACGAGGCGCTCGGATATGCCCCCCGCGGC
ATGCTGCGGGCGGCCGGCTTCAAGCACGGGAACTGGCATGACGTGGGTTTCTGGCAGCTGGACTTCAGCC
TGCCGGTACCGCCCCGTCCGGTCCTGCCCGTCACCGAGATTTGACTGCAGAATCTTGGACTCCCATGTTG
GCAAAGGCAACCAAACAAACAATGAATGATCCGCTCCTGCATATGGGGCGGTTTGAGTATTTCAACTGCC
ATTTGGGCTGAATTGAAGACATGCTCCTGTCAGAAATTCCGTGATCTTACTCAATATTCAGTAATCTCGG
CCAATATCCTAAATGTGCGTGGCTTTATCTGTCTTTGTATTGTTTCATCAATTCATGTAACGTTTGCTTT
TCTTATGAATTTTCAAATAAATTATCAGATCCGAGCTCGAATTAATTCGGCGTTAATTCAGTACATTAAA
AACGTCCGCAATGTGTTATTAAGTTGTCTAAGCGTCAATTTGTTTACACCACAATATATCCTGCCACCAG
CCAGCCAACAGCTCCCCGACCGGCAGCTCGGCACAAAATCACCACTCGATACAGGCAGCCCATCAGTCCG
GGACGGCGTCAGCGGGAGAGCCGTTGTAAGGCGGCAGACTTTGCTCATGTTACCGATGCTATTCGGAAGA
ACGGCAACTAAGCTGCCGGGTTTGAAACACGGATGATCTCGCGGAGGGTAGCATGTTGATTGTAACGATG
ACAGAGCGTTGCTGCCTGTGATCACCGCGGTTTCAAAATCGGCTCCGTCGATACTATGTTATACGCCAAC
TTTGAAAACAACTTTGAAAAAGCTGTTTTCTGGTATTTAAGGTTTTAGAATGCAAGGAACAGTGAATTGG
AGTTCGTCTTGTTATAATTAGCTTCTTGGGGTATCTTTAAATACTGTAGAAAAGAGGAAGGAAATAATAA
ATGGCTAAAATGAGAATATCACCGGAATTGAAAAAACTGATCGAAAAATACCGCTGCGTAAAAGATACGG
AAGGAATGTCTCCTGCTAAGGTATATAAGCTGGTGGGAGAAAATGAAAACCTATATTTAAAAATGACGGA
CAGCCGGTATAAAGGGACCACCTATGATGTGGAACGGGAAAAGGACATGATGCTATGGCTGGAAGGAAAG
CTGCCTGTTCCAAAGGTCCTGCACTTTGAACGGCATGATGGCTGGAGCAATCTGCTCATGAGTGAGGCCG
ATGGCGTCCTTTGCTCGGAAGAGTATGAAGATGAACAAAGCCCTGAAAAGATTATCGAGCTGTATGCGGA
GTGCATCAGGCTCTTTCACTCCATCGACATATCGGATTGTCCCTATACGAATAGCTTAGACAGCCGCTTA
GCCGAATTGGATTACTTACTGAATAACGATCTGGCCGATGTGGATTGCGAAAACTGGGAAGAAGACACTC
CATTTAAAGATCCGCGCGAGCTGTATGATTTTTTAAAGACGGAAAAGCCCGAAGAGGAACTTGTCTTTTC
CCACGGCGACCTGGGAGACAGCAACATCTTTGTGAAAGATGGCAAAGTAAGTGGCTTTATTGATCTTGGG
AGAAGCGGCAGGGCGGACAAGTGGTATGACATTGCCTTCTGCGTCCGGTCGATCAGGGAGGATATCGGGG
AAGAACAGTATGTCGAGCTATTTTTTGACTTACTGGGGATCAAGCCTGATTGGGAGAAAATAAAATATTA
TATTTTACTGGATGAATTGTTTTAGTACCTAGAATGCATGACCAAAATCCCTTAACGTGAGTTTTCGTTC
CACTGAGCGTCAGACCCCGTAGAAAAGATCAAAGGATCTTCTTGAGATCCTTTTTTTCTGCGCGTAATCT
GCTGCTTGCAAACAAAAAAACCACCGCTACCAGCGGTGGTTTGTTTGCCGGATCAAGAGCTACCAACTCT
TTTTCCGAAGGTAACTGGCTTCAGCAGAGCGCAGATACCAAATACTGTCCTTCTAGTGTAGCCGTAGTTA
GGCCACCACTTCAAGAACTCTGTAGCACCGCCTACATACCTCGCTCTGCTAATCCTGTTACCAGTGGCTG
CTGCCAGTGGCGATAAGTCGTGTCTTACCGGGTTGGACTCAAGACGATAGTTACCGGATAAGGCGCAGCG
GTCGGGCTGAACGGGGGGTTCGTGCACACAGCCCAGCTTGGAGCGAACGACCTACACCGAACTGAGATAC
CTACAGCGTGAGCTATGAGAAAGCGCCACGCTTCCCGAAGGGAGAAAGGCGGACAGGTATCCGGTAAGCG
GCAGGGTCGGAACAGGAGAGCGCACGAGGGAGCTTCCAGGGGGAAACGCCTGGTATCTTTATAGTCCTGT
CGGGTTTCGCCACCTCTGACTTGAGCGTCGATTTTTGTGATGCTCGTCAGGGGGGCGGAGCCTATGGAAA
AACGCCAGCAACGCGGCCTTTTTACGGTTCCTGGCCTTTTGCTGGCCTTTTGCTCACATGTTCTTTCCTG
CGTTATCCCCTGATTCTGTGGATAACCGTATTACCGCCTTTGAGTGAGCTGATACCGCTCGCCGCAGCCG
AACGACCGAGCGCAGCGAGTCAGTGAGCGAGGAAGCGGAAGAGCGCCTGATGCGGTATTTTCTCCTTACG
CATCTGTGCGGTATTTCACACCGCATATGGTGCACTCTCAGTACAATCTGCTCTGATGCCGCATAGTTAA
GCCAGTATACACTCCGCTATCGCTACGTGACTGGGTCATGGCTGCGCCCCGACACCCGCCAACACCCGCT
GACGCGCCCTGACGGGCTTGTCTGCTCCCGGCATCCGCTTACAGACAAGCTGTGACCGTCTCCGGGAGCT
GCATGTGTCAGAGGTTTTCACCGTCATCACCGAAACGCGCGAGGCAGGGTGCCTTGATGTGGGCGCCGGC
GGTCGAGTGGCGACGGCGCGGCTTGTCCGCGCCCTGGTAGATTGCCTGGCCGTAGGCCAGCCATTTTTGA
GCGGCCAGCGGCCGCGATAGGCCGACGCGAAGCGGCGGGGCGTAGGGAGCGCAGCGACCGAAGGGTAGGC
GCTTTTTGCAGCTCTTCGGCTGTGCGCTGGCCAGACAGTTATGCACAGGCCAGGCGGGTTTTAAGAGTTT
TAATAAGTTTTAAAGAGTTTTAGGCGGAAAAATCGCCTTTTTTCTCTTTTATATCAGTCACTTACATGTG
TGACCGGTTCCCAATGTACGGCTTTGGGTTCCCAATGTACGGGTTCCGGTTCCCAATGTACGGCTTTGGG
TTCCCAATGTACGTGCTATCCACAGGAAAGAGACCTTTTCGACCTTTTTCCCCTGCTAGGGCAATTTGCC
CTAGCATCTGCTCCGTACATTAGGAACCGGCGGATGCTTCGCCCTCGATCAGGTTGCGGTAGCGCATGAC
TAGGATCGGGCCAGCCTGCCCCGCCTCCTCCTTCAAATCGTACTCCGGCAGGTCATTTGACCCGATCAGC
TTGCGCACGGTGAAACAGAACTTCTTGAACTCTCCGGCGCTGCCACTGCGTTCGTAGATCGTCTTGAACA
ACCATCTGGCTTCTGCCTTGCCTGCGGCGCGGCGTGCCAGGCGGTAGAGAAAACGGCCGATGCCGGGATC
GATCAAAAAGTAATCGGGGTGAACCGTCAGCACGTCCGGGTTCTTGCCTTCTGTGATCTCGCGGTACATC
CAATCAGCTAGCTCGATCTCGATGTACTCCGGCCGCCCGGTTTCGCTCTTTACGATCTTGTAGCGGCTAA
TCAAGGCTTCACCCTCGGATACCGTCACCAGGCGGCCGTTCTTGGCCTTCTTCGTACGCTGCATGGCAAC
GTGCGTGGTGTTTAACCGAATGCAGGTTTCTACCAGGTCGTCTTTCTGCTTTCCGCCATCGGCTCGCCGG
CAGAACTTGAGTACGTCCGCAACGTGTGGACGGAACACGCGGCCGGGCTTGTCTCCCTTCCCTTCCCGGT
ATCGGTTCATGGATTCGGTTAGATGGGAAACCGCCATCAGTACCAGGTCGTAATCCCACACACTGGCCAT
GCCGGCCGGCCCTGCGGAAACCTCTACGTGCCCGTCTGGAAGCTCGTAGCGGATCACCTCGCCAGCTCGT
CGGTCACGCTTCGACAGACGGAAAACGGCCACGTCCATGATGCTGCGACTATCGCGGGTGCCCACGTCAT
AGAGCATCGGAACGAAAAAATCTGGTTGCTCGTCGCCCTTGGGCGGCTTCCTAATCGACGGCGCACCGGC
TGCCGGCGGTTGCCGGGATTCTTTGCGGATTCGATCAGCGGCCGCTTGCCACGATTCACCGGGGCGTGCT
TCTGCCTCGATGCGTTGCCGCTGGGCGGCCTGCGCGGCCTTCAACTTCTCCACCAGGTCATCACCCAGCG
CCGCGCCGATTTGTACCGGGCCGGATGGTTTGCGACCGCTCACGCCGATTCCTCGGGCTTGGGGGTTCCA
GTGCCATTGCAGGGCCGGCAGGCAACCCAGCCGCTTACGCCTGGCCAACCGCCCGTTCCTCCACACATGG
GGCATTCCACGGCGTCGGTGCCTGGTTGTTCTTGATTTTCCATGCCGCCTCCTTTAGCCGCTAAAATTCA
TCTACTCATTTATTCATTTGCTCATTTACTCTGGTAGCTGCGCGATGTATTCAGATAGCAGCTCGGTAAT
GGTCTTGCCTTGGCGTACCGCGTACATCTTCAGCTTGGTGTGATCCTCCGCCGGCAACTGAAAGTTGACC
CGCTTCATGGCTGGCGTGTCTGCCAGGCTGGCCAACGTTGCAGCCTTGCTGCTGCGTGCGCTCGGACGGC
CGGCACTTAGCGTGTTTGTGCTTTTGCTCATTTTCTCTTTACCTCATTAACTCAAATGAGTTTTGATTTA
ATTTCAGCGGCCAGCGCCTGGACCTCGCGGGCAGCGTCGCCCTCGGGTTCTGATTCAAGAACGGTTGTGC
CGGCGGCGGCAGTGCCTGGGTAGCTCACGCGCTGCGTGATACGGGACTCAAGAATGGGCAGCTCGTACCC
GGCCAGCGCCTCGGCAACCTCACCGCCGATGCGCGTGCCTTTGATCGCCCGCGACACGACAAAGGCCGCT
TGTAGCCTTCCATCCGTGACCTCAATGCGCTGCTTAACCAGCTCCACCAGGTCGGCGGTGGCCCATATGT
CGTAAGGGCTTGGCTGCACCGGAATCAGCACGAAGTCGGCTGCCTTGATCGCGGACACAGCCAAGTCCGC
CGCCTGGGGCGCTCCGTCGATCACTACGAAGTCGCGCCGGCCGATGGCCTTCACGTCGCGGTCAATCGTC
GGGCGGTCGATGCCGACAACGGTTAGCGGTTGATCTTCCCGCACGGCCGCCCAATCGCGGGCACTGCCCT
GGGGATCGGAATCGACTAACAGAACATCGGCCCCGGCGAGTTGCAGGGCGCGGGCTAGATGGGTTGCGAT
GGTCGTCTTGCCTGACCCGCCTTTCTGGTTAAGTACAGCGATAACCTTCATGCGTTCCCCTTGCGTATTT
GTTTATTTACTCATCGCATCATATACGCAGCGACCGCATGACGCAAGCTGTTTTACTCAAATACACATCA
CCTTTTTAGACGGCGGCGCTCGGTTTCTTCAGCGGCCAAGCTGGCCGGCCAGGCCGCCAGCTTGGCATCA
GACAAACCGGCCAGGATTTCATGCAGCCGCACGGTTGAGACGTGCGCGGGCGGCTCGAACACGTACCCGG
CCGCGATCATCTCCGCCTCGATCTCTTCGGTAATGAAAAACGGTTCGTCCTGGCCGTCCTGGTGCGGTTT
CATGCTTGTTCCTCTTGGCGTTCATTCTCGGCGGCCGCCAGGGCGTCGGCCTCGGTCAATGCGTCCTCAC
GGAAGGCACCGCGCCGCCTGGCCTCGGTGGGCGTCACTTCCTCGCTGCGCTCAAGTGCGCGGTACAGGGT
CGAGCGATGCACGCCAAGCAGTGCAGCCGCCTCTTTCACGGTGCGGCCTTCCTGGTCGATCAGCTCGCGG
GCGTGCGCGATCTGTGCCGGGGTGAGGGTAGGGCGGGGGCCAAACTTCACGCCTCGGGCCTTGGCGGCCT
CGCGCCCGCTCCGGGTGCGGTCGATGATTAGGGAACGCTCGAACTCGGCAATGCCGGCGAACACGGTCAA
CACCATGCGGCCGGCCGGCGTGGTGGTGTCGGCCCACGGCTCTGCCAGGCTACGCAGGCCCGCGCCGGCC
TCCTGGATGCGCTCGGCAATGTCCAGTAGGTCGCGGGTGCTGCGGGCCAGGCGGTCTAGCCTGGTCACTG
TCACAACGTCGCCAGGGCGTAGGTGGTCAAGCATCCTGGCCAGCTCCGGGCGGTCGCGCCTGGTGCCGGT
GATCTTCTCGGAAAACAGCTTGGTGCAGCCGGCCGCGTGCAGTTCGGCCCGTTGGTTGGTCAAGTCCTGG
TCGTCGGTGCTGACGCGGGCATAGCCCAGCAGGCCAGCGGCGGCGCTCTTGTTCATGGCGTAATGTCTCC
GGTTCTAGTCGCAAGTATTCTACTTTATGCGACTAAAACACGCGACAAGAAAACGCCAGGAAAAGGGCAG
GGCGGCAGCCTGTCGCGTAACTTAGGACTTGTGCGACATGTCGTTTTCAGAAGACGGCTGCACTGAACGT
CAGAAGCCGACTGCACTATAGCAGCGGAGGGGTTGGATCAAAGTACTTTGATCCCGAGGGGAACCCTGTG
GTTGGCATGCACATACAAATGGACGAACGGATAAACCTTTTCACGCCCTTTTAAATATCCGATTATTCTA
ATAAACGCTCTTTTCTCTTAGGTTTACCCGCCAATATATCCTGTCAAACACTGATAGTTTAAACTGAAGG
CGGGAAACGACAATCTGATCCAAGCTCAAGCTGCTCTAGCATTCGCCATTCAGGCTGCGCAACTGTTGGG
AAGGGCGATCGGTGCGGGCCTCTTCGCTATTACGCCAGCTGGCGAAAGGGGGATGTGCTGCAAGGCGATT
AAGTTGGGTAACGCCAGGGTTTTCCCAGTCACGACGTTGTAAAACGACGGCCAGTGCCAAGCTTGCATGC
CTGCAGGTCCTGCTGAGCCTCGACATGTTGTCGCAAAATTCGCCCTGGACCCGCCCAACGATTTGTCGTC
ACTGTCAAGGTTTGACCTGCACTTCATTTGGGGCCCACATACACCAAAAAAATGCTGCATAATTCTCGGG
GCAGCAAGTCGGTTACCCGGCCGCCGTGCTGGACCGGGTTGAATGGTGCCCGTAACTTTCGGTAGAGCGG
ACGGCCAATACTCAACTTCAAGGAATCTCACCCATGCGCGCCGGCGGGGAACCGGAGTTCCCTTCAGTGA
GCGTTATTAGTTCGCCGCTCGGTGTGTCGTAGATACTAGCCCCTGGGGCACTTTTGAAATTTGAATAAGA
TTTATGTAATCAGTCTTTTAGGTTTGACCGGTTCTGCCGCTTTTTTTAAAATTGGATTTGTAATAATAAA
ACGCAATTGTTTGTTATTGTGGCGCTCTATCATAGATGTCGCTATAAACCTATTCAGCACAATATATTGT
TTTCATTTTAATATTGTACATATAAGTAGTAGGGTACAATCAGTAAATTGAACGGAGAATATTATTCATA
AAAATACGATAGTAACGGGTGATATATTCATTAGAATGAACCGAAACCGGCGGTAAGGATCTGAGCTACA
CATGCTCAGGTTTTTTACAACGTGCACAACAGAATTGAAAGCAAATATCATGCGATCATAGGCGTCTCGC
ATATCTCATTAAAGCAGGACTCTAGGGACTAGTCCCGGGTCTTAATTAAGTTTGCAAGCAGCAGATTACG
CGCAGAAAAAAAGGATCTCAAGGAGATCCTTTGGATCACAAAAAAAAAGCCCGCTCATTAGGCGGGTTAA
ATTCCCGGGTACTGCAGCCGATTCATTAATGCAGGTTAACCTGGCTTATCGAAATTAATACGACTCACTA
TAGGGAGACCGGCAGATCTGATCCCTACTCCAAAAATGTCAAAGATACAGTCTCAGAAGACCAAAGGGCT
ATTGAGACTTTTCAACAAAGGGTAATTTCGGGAAACCTCCTCGGATTCCATTGCCCAGCTATCTGTCACT
TCATCGAAAGGACAGTGGAAAAGGAAGGTGGCTCCTACAAATGCCATCATTGCGATAAAGGAAAGGCTAT
CATTCAAGATGCCTCTGCCGACAGTGGTCCCAAAGATGGACCCCCACCCACGAGGAGCATCGTGGGAAAA
GAAGACGTTCCAACCACGTCTTCAAAGCAAGTGGATTGATGTGACATCTCCACTGACGTAAGGGATGACG
CACAATCCCACCCCTACTCCAAAAATGTCAAAGATACTGTCTCAGAAGACCAAAGGGCTAT
Features (pLannotate 1.2.2; 27 found; start..end, strand, type, name):
      1..346     +  promoter       CaMV 35S promoter: strong constitutive promoter from cauliflower mosaic virus
    298..344     +  promoter       minimal CaMV 35S promoter: minimal 35S promoter from cauliflower mosaic virus
    507..683     +  polyA_signal   CaMV poly(A) signal: cauliflower mosaic virus polyadenylation signal
   1245..1263    -  promoter       SP6 promoter: promoter for bacteriophage SP6 RNA polymerase
   1328..1987    -  CDS            CmR: chloramphenicol acetyltransferase; cat; confers resistance to chloramphenicol
   1988..2024    -  promoter       cat promoter (fragment): promoter of the E. coli cat gene encoding chloramphenicol acetyltransferase
   2024..2052    -  promoter       tet promoter: E. coli promoter for tetracycline efflux protein gene
   2114..2282    -  rep_origin     ori (fragment): high-copy-number ColE1/pMB1/pBR322/pUC origin of replication
   2327..2707    +  promoter       MAS promoter: mannopine synthase promoter (Velten et al., 1984)
   2713..3261    +  CDS            bar: PAT_STRHY - Experimental evidence at protein level: Swiss-Prot protein existence level 1. Inactivates phosphinothricin (PPT) by transfer of an acetyl group from acetyl CoA. Can also acetylate demethylphosphinothricin but not PTT or glutamate. This enzyme is an effector of phosphinothricin tripeptide (PTT or bialaphos) resistance. From Streptomyces hygroscopicus. Introduced by genetic manipulation and expressed in glufosinate-tolerant maize by Dekalb Genetics.
   3274..3526    +  terminator     MAS terminator: mannopine synthase terminator
   3612..3636    -  misc_feature   LB T-DNA repeat: left border repeat from nopaline C58 T-DNA
   4061..4855    +  CDS            KanR: aminoglycoside phosphotransferase; aphA-3; confers resistance to kanamycin
   4942..5530    +  rep_origin     ori: high-copy-number ColE1/pMB1/pBR322/pUC origin of replication
   5716..5856    -  misc_feature   bom: basis of mobility region from pBR322
   5958..5997    -  CDS            rop (fragment): Rop protein, which maintains plasmids at low copy number; rop
   6200..6394    -  rep_origin     pVS1 oriV: origin of replication for the Pseudomonas plasmid pVS1 (Heeb et al., 2000)
   6460..7533    -  CDS            pVS1 RepA: replication protein from the Pseudomonas plasmid pVS1 (Heeb et al., 2000)
   7962..8591    -  CDS            pVS1 StaA: stability protein from the Pseudomonas plasmid pVS1 (Heeb et al., 2000)
   9151..9552    -  CDS            Y4CG_SINFN (fragment): Protein inferred from homology: Swiss-Prot protein existence level 3. From Sinorhizobium fredii (strain NBRC 101917 / NGR234).
   9892..9916    -  misc_feature   RB T-DNA repeat: right border repeat from nopaline C58 T-DNA
   9982..10136   -  CDS            lacZα (fragment): LacZα fragment of β-galactosidase; lacZ fragment
  10139..10159   -  misc_feature   MCS (fragment): pUC18/19 multiple cloning site
  10160..10867   -  terminator     OCS terminator: octopine synthase terminator
  10900..10941   -  rep_origin     ori (fragment): high-copy-number ColE1/pMB1/pBR322/pUC origin of replication
  11046..11064   +  promoter       T7 promoter: promoter for bacteriophage T7 RNA polymerase
  11133..11421   +  promoter       CaMV 35S promoter (fragment): strong constitutive promoter from cauliflower mosaic virus
