[The description below was written by a language model from this plasmid's Addgene catalogue record and pLannotate feature annotations shown in this document.]
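Description:
pFGC5941-PacI-ath-STTM869.2 is a plant expression binary vector built on the pFGC5941-PacI backbone, designed to knock down miR869.2 function in Arabidopsis thaliana using a short tandem target mimic (STTM). The backbone carries left and right border T-DNA repeats of the nopaline C58 type, which is consistent with Agrobacterium-mediated delivery into plants. For replication it has a ColE1/pMB1-type origin with a bom site for E. coli, and the pVS1 oriV, RepA and StaA functions, which support replication and stable maintenance in a broader range of hosts. The backbone encodes a kanamycin resistance gene (aphA-3 type). The inserted cassette adds a chloramphenicol acetyltransferase gene, so the plasmid is selected on both antibiotics in bacteria.

The payload is a cassette of about 2.8 kb cloned at a PacI site that is retained on both sides. According to the depositor, it contains a 2x35S promoter, the STTM, a 35S terminator and CmR. The feature table agrees with this: CaMV 35S promoter sequences span the origin of the circular map and are followed by the CaMV poly(A) signal. The short STTM itself is not annotated, but it presumably lies in the gap between these two elements. The CmR gene, T7 and SP6 promoters and ColE1 origin fragments appear to be carried over from an intermediate cloning vector. An STTM transcript typically presents two non-cleavable miRNA-binding sites joined by a spacer, which sequesters the target miRNA and triggers its degradation.

Also within the T-DNA is a bar gene (phosphinothricin acetyltransferase) under the mannopine synthase promoter and terminator, which allows Basta selection of transformed plants. An OCS terminator and a lacZα fragment remain from the parental vector. The construct is intended for loss-of-function studies of miR869.2.
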