Addgene plasmid #84191: pFGC5941-PacI-ath-STTM869.2
Purpose: target miRNA869.2 for destruction in Arabidopsis thaliana
Depositing lab: Guiliang Tang. Depositing organization: Michigan Technological University. Publication: Construction of short tandem target mimic (STTM) to block the functions of plant and animal microRNAs. Tang G, Yan J, Gu Y, Qiao M, Fan R, Mao Y, Tang X. Methods. 2012 Oct;58(2):118-25. doi: 10.1016/j.ymeth.2012.10.006. Epub 2012 Oct 23. PubMed 23098881.
Backbone
  Vector backbone: pFGC5941-PacI
  Backbone manufacturer: Guiliang Tang (Addgene plasmid # 44182)
  Backbone size w/o insert (bp): 8608
  Vector type: Plant Expression
  Selectable markers: Basta
Growth in bacteria
  Bacterial resistance: Chloramphenicol and Kanamycin, 25 & 50 μg/mL
  Growth temperature: 37°C
  Growth strain: DH5alpha
  Copy number: High Copy
Gene/Insert
  Gene/Insert name: STTM869.2
  Species: A. thaliana (mustard weed)
  Insert size (bp): 2846
  Promoter: 2x35S
  Cloning method: Restriction Enzyme; 5′ cloning site PacI (not destroyed); 3′ cloning site PacI (not destroyed)
  Sequencing primers: 5′ CACTATCCTTCGCAAGACCCTTCC; 3′ CAACACATGAGCGAAACCCTATAA
Terms and licenses: Academic/Nonprofit Terms; Industry Terms: Not Available to Industry
Depositor comments: The insert within this plasmid contains a 2x35S promoter, STTM, T35S and CmR.
How to cite: pFGC5941-PacI-ath-STTM869.2 was a gift from Guiliang Tang (Addgene plasmid # 84191 ; http://n2t.net/addgene:84191 ; RRID:Addgene_84191)
