>Addgene plasmid #84191 | pFGC5941-PacI-ath-STTM869.2 | depositor partial sequence | sequence record 160747 | STTM
GTCAACTATCTCTACAACACCAGAGTTGTTGTTGTTATGGTCTAATTTAAATATGGTCTAAAGAAGAAGA
ATGTCAACTATCTCTACAACACCAGA
